>Addgene plasmid #103263 | LSB-hsa-miR-154-5p | depositor full sequence | sequence record 195575 | Full Sequence
AATTGAGGGGATAACGCAGGAAAGAACATGTGAGCAAAAGGCCAGCAAAAGGCCAGGAACCGTAAAAAGG
CCGCGTTGCTGGCGTTTTTCCATAGGCTCCGCCCCCCTGACGAGCATCACAAAAATCGACGCTCAAGTCA
GAGGTGGCGAAACCCGACAGGACTATAAAGATACCAGGCGTTTCCCCCTGGAAGCTCCCTCGTGCGCTCT
CCTGTTCCGACCCTGCCGCTTACCGGATACCTGTCCGCCTTTCTCCCTTCGGGAAGCGTGGCGCTTTCTC
ATAGCTCACGCTGTAGGTATCTCAGTTCGGTGTAGGTCGTTCGCTCCAAGCTGGGCTGTGTGCACGAACC
CCCCGTTCAGCCCGACCGCTGCGCCTTATCCGGTAACTATCGTCTTGAGTCCAACCCGGTAAGACACGAC
TTATCGCCACTGGCAGCAGCCACTGGTAACAGGATTAGCAGAGCGAGGTATGTAGGCGGTGCTACAGAGT
TCTTGAAGTGGTGGCCTAACTACGGCTACACTAGAAGAACAGTATTTGGTATCTGCGCTCTGCTGAAGCC
AGTTACCTTCGGAAAAAGAGTTGGTAGCTCTTGATCCGGCAAACAAACCACCGCTGGTAGCGGTGGTTTT
TTTGTTTGCAAGCAGCAGATTACGCGCAGAAAAAAAGGATCTCAAGAAGATCCTTTGATCTTTTCTACGG
GGTCTGACGCTCAGTGGAACGAAAACTCACGTTAAGGGATTTTGGTCATGAGATTATCAAAAAGGATCTT
CACCTAGATCCTTTTAAATTAAAAATGAAGTTTTAAATCAATCTAAAGTATATATGAGTAAACTTGGTCT
GACAGTTACCAATGCTTAATCAGTGAGGCACCTATCTCAGCGATCTGTCTATTTCGTTCATCCATAGTTG
CCTGACTCCCCGTCGTGTAGATAACTACGATACGGGAGGGCTTACCATCTGGCCCCAGTGCTGCAATGAT
ACCGCGAGAACCACGCTCACCGGCTCCAGATTTATCAGCAATAAACCAGCCAGCCGGAAGGGCCGAGCGC
AGAAGTGGTCCTGCAACTTTATCCGCCTCCATCCAGTCTATTAATTGTTGCCGGGAAGCTAGAGTAAGTA
GTTCGCCAGTTAATAGTTTGCGCAACGTTGTTGCCATTGCTACAGGCATCGTGGTGTCACGCTCGTCGTT
TGGTATGGCTTCATTCAGCTCCGGTTCCCAACGATCAAGGCGAGTTACATGATCCCCCATGTTGTGCAAA
AAAGCGGTTAGCTCCTTCGGTCCTCCGATCGTTGTCAGAAGTAAGTTGGCCGCAGTGTTATCACTCATGG
TTATGGCAGCACTGCATAATTCTCTTACTGTCATGCCATCCGTAAGATGCTTTTCTGTGACTGGTGAGTA
CTCAACCAAGTCATTCTGAGAATAGTGTATGCGGCGACCGAGTTGCTCTTGCCCGGCGTCAATACGGGAT
AATACCGCGCCACATAGCAGAACTTTAAAAGTGCTCATCATTGGAAAACGTTCTTCGGGGCGAAAACTCT
CAAGGATCTTACCGCTGTTGAGATCCAGTTCGATGTAACCCACTCGTGCACCCAACTGATCTTCAGCATC
TTTTACTTTCACCAGCGTTTCTGGGTGAGCAAAAACAGGAAGGCAAAATGCCGCAAAAAAGGGAATAAGG
GCGACACGGAAATGTTGAATACTCATACTCTTCCTTTTTCAATATTATTGAAGCATTTATCAGGGTTATT
GTCTCATGAGCGGATACATATTTGAATGTAGCTCCGAATTTCTCGAGGGCTTGTCGACGACGGCGGTCTC
CGTCGTCAGGATCATGAATTCGACCCGCCTGCCACCATGACCGAGTACAAGCCCACGGTGCGCCTCGCCA
CCCGCGACGACGTCCCCCGGGCCGTACGCACCCTCGCCGCCGCGTTCGCCGACTACCCCGCCACGCGCCA
CACCGTCGACCCGGACCGCCACATCGAGCGGGTCACCGAGCTGCAAGAACTCTTCCTCACGCGCGTCGGG
CTCGACATCGGCAAGGTGTGGGTCGCGGACGACGGCGCCGCGGTGGCGGTCTGGACCACGCCGGAGAGCG
TCGAAGCGGGGGCGGTGTTCGCCGAGATCGGCCCGCGCATGGCCGAGTTGAGCGGTTCCCGGCTGGCCGC
GCAGCAACAGATGGAAGGCCTCCTGGCGCCGCACCGGCCCAAGGAGCCCGCGTGGTTCCTGGCCACCGTC
GGCGTCTCGCCCGACCACCAGGGCAAGGGTCTGGGCAGCGCCGTCGTGCTCCCCGGAGTGGAGGCGGCCG
AGCGCGCCGGGGTGCCCGCCTTCCTGGAGACATCCGCGCCCCGCAACCTCCCCTTCTACGAGCGGCTCGG
CTTCACCGTCACCGCCGACGTCGAGGTGCCCGAAGGACCGCGCACCTGGTGCATGACCCGCAAGCCCGGT
GCCTGATACGCGTGAATTCACTCCTCAGGTGCAGGCTGCCTATCAGAAGGTGGTGGCTGGTGTGGCCAAT
GCCCTGGCTCACAAATACCACTGAGATCTTTTTCCCTCTGCCAAAAATTATGGGGACATCATGAAGCCCC
TTGAGCATCTGACTTCTGGCTAATAAAGGAAATTTATTTTCATTGCAATAGTGTGTTGGAATTTTTTGTG
TCTCTCACTCGGAAGGACATATGGGAGGGCAAATCATTTAAAACATCAGAATGAGTATTTGGTTTAGAGT
TTGGCAACATATGCCCATATGCTGGCTGCCATGAACAAAGGTTGGCTATAAAGAGGTCATCAGTATATGA
AACAGCCCCCTGCTGTCCATTCCTTATTCCATAGAAAAGCCTTGACTTGAGGTTAGATTTTTTTTATATT
TTGTTTTGTGTTATTTTTTTCTTTAACATCCCTAAAATTTTCCTTACATGTTTTACTAGCCAGATTTTTC
CTCCTCTCCTGACTACTCCCAGTCATAGCTGTCCCTCTTCTCTTATGGAGATCCCTCGACCTGCAGCCCA
AGCTTGAATTCTCTAGAATTACCCTGTTATCCCTATGCTTGGTTTACCGAGCTCTTATTGGTTTTCAAAC
TTCATTGACTGTGCCCAACGCGCCTGGGAGCTCACGGGGACAGCCCCCCCCCAAAGCCCCCAGGGATGTA
ATTACGTCCCTCCCCCGCTAGGGGGCAGCAGCGAGCCGCCCGGGGCTCCGCTCCGGTCCGGCGCTCCCCC
CGCATCCCCGAGCCGGCAGCGTGCGGGGACAGCCCGGGCACGGGGAAGGTGGCACGGGATCGCTTTCCTC
TGAACGCTTCTCGCTGCTCTTTGAGCCTGCAGACACCTGGGGGGATACGGGGAAAAAGCTAGGCTGAAAG
ACCGGTTCTTAGAATGACACGCGCCTGGGAGCTCACGGGGACAGCCCCCCCCCAAAGCCCCCAGGGATGT
AATTACGTCCCTCCCCCGCTAGGGGGCAGCAGCGAGCCGCCCGGGGCTCCGCTCCGGTCCGGCGCTCCCC
CCGCATCCCCGAGCCGGCAGCGTGCGGGGACAGCCCGGGCACGGGGAAGGTGGCACGGGATCGCTTTCCT
CTGAACGCTTCTCGCTGCTCTTTGAGCCTGCAGACACCTGGGGGGATACGGGGAAAAAGCTAACTTCTGA
GACGACAACTTTGTATAGAAAAGTTGGCTCCGAATTCGCCCTTGACAGCAGAGATCCAGTTTGGTTAATT
AATTGGCTCCGGTGCCCGTCAGTGGGCAGAGCGCACATCGCCCACAGTCCCCGAGAAGTTGTGGGGAGGG
GTCGGCAATTGAACCGGTGCCTAGAGAAGGTGGCGCGGGGTAAACTGGGAAAGTGATGTCGTGTACTGGC
TCCGCCTTTTTCCCGAGGGTGGGGGAGAACCGTATATAAGTGCAGTAGTCGCCGTGAACGTTCTTTTTCG
CAACGGGTTTGCCGCCAGAACACAGGTAAGTGCCGTGTGTGGTTCCCGCGGGCCTGGCCTCTTTACGGGT
TATGGCCCTTGCGTGCCTTGAATTACTTCCACCTGGCTGCAGTACGTGATTCTTGATCCCGAGCTTCGGG
TTGGAAGTGGGTGGGAGAGTTCGAGGCCTTGCGCTTAAGGAGCCCCTTCGCCTCGTGCTTGAGTTGAGGC
CTGGCCTGGGCGCTGGGGCCGCCGCGTGCGAATCTGGTGGCACCTTCGCGCCTGTCTCGCTGCTTTCGAT
AAGTCTCTAGCCATTTAAAATTTTTGATGACCTGCTGCGACGCTTTTTTTCTGGCAAGATAGTCTTGTAA
ATGCGGGCCAAGATCTGCACACTGGTATTTCGGTTTTTGGGGCCGCGGGCGGCGACGGGGCCCGTGCGTC
CCAGCGCACATGTTCGGCGAGGCGGGGCCTGCGAGCGCGGCCACCGAGAATCGGACGGGGGTAGTCTCAA
GCTGGCCGGCCTGCTCTGGTGCCTGGCCTCGCGCCGCCGTGTATCGCCCCGCCCTGGGCGGCAAGGCTGG
CCCGGTCGGCACCAGTTGCGTGAGCGGAAAGATGGCCGCTTCCCGGCCCTGCTGCAGGGAGCTCAAAATG
GAGGACGCGGCGCTCGGGAGAGCGGGCGGGTGAGTCACCCACACAAAGGAAAAGGGCCTTTCCGTCCTCA
GCCGTCGCTTCATGTGACTCCACGGAGTACCGGGCGCCGTCCAGGCACCTCGATTAGTTCTCGAGCTTTT
GGAGTACGTCGTCTTTAGGTTGGGGGGAGGGGTTTTATGCGATGGAGTTTCCCCACACTGAGTGGGTGGA
GACTGAAGTTAGGCCAGCTTGGCACTTGATGTAATTCTCCTTGGAATTTGCCCTTTTTGAGTTTGGATCT
TGGTTCATTCTCAAGCCTCAGACAGTGGTTCAAAGTTTTTTTCTTCCATTTCAGGTGTCGTGAGAAGGGC
GAATTCGACCCAAGTTTGTACAAAAAAGCAGGCTGGATCCAGGTGCCACCATGGTGAGCGAGCTGATTAA
GGAGAACATGCACATGAAGCTGTACATGGAGGGCACCGTGAACAACCACCACTTCAAGTGCACATCCGAG
GGCGAAGGCAAGCCCTACGAGGGCACCCAGACCATGAGAATCAAGGCGGTCGAGGGCGGCCCTCTCCCCT
TCGCCTTCGACATCCTGGCTACCAGCTTCATGTACGGCAGCAAAACCTTCATCAACCACACCCAGGGCAT
CCCCGACTTCTTTAAGCAGTCCTTCCCCGAGGGCTTCACATGGGAGAGAGTCACCACATACGAAGATGGG
GGCGTGCTGACCGCTACCCAGGACACCAGCCTCCAGGACGGCTGCCTCATCTACAACGTCAAGATCAGAG
GGGTGAACTTCCCATCCAACGGCCCTGTGATGCAGAAGAAAACACTCGGCTGGGAGGCCTCCACCGAGAC
ACTGTACCCCGCTGACGGCGGCCTGGAAGGCAGAGCCGACATGGCCCTGAAGCTCGTGGGCGGGGGCCAC
CTGATCTGCAACCTTAAGACCACATACAGATCCAAGAAACCCGCTAAGAACCTCAAGATGCCCGGCGTCT
ACTATGTGGACAGGAGACTGGAAAGAATCAAGGAGGCCGACAAAGAGACATACGTCGAGCAGCACGAGGT
GGCTGTGGCCAGATACTGCGACCTCCCTAGCAAACTGGGGCACAAACTTAATTGAGAATTCTACCACCCA
GCTTTCTTGTACAAAGTGGTACGTCTCAAGACCAGAGGTCTCTGCTTTTGAATATCGAAGGCAACACGGA
TAACCTACGAAGGCAACACGGATAACCTACGAAGGCAACACGGATAACCTACGAAGGCAACACGGATAAC
CTACAACCAGAAGAGACCTGTGCTTCACTCCTCAGGTGCAGGCTGCCTATCAGAAGGTGGTGGCTGGTGT
GGCCAATGCCCTGGCTCACAAATACCACTGAGATCTTTTTCCCTCTGCCAAAAATTATGGGGACATCATG
AAGCCCCTTGAGCATCTGACTTCTGGCTAATAAAGGAAATTTATTTTCATTGCAATAGTGTGTTGGAATT
TTTTGTGTCTCTCACTCGGAAGGACATATGGGAGGGCAAATCATTTAAAACATCAGAATGAGTATTTGGT
TTAGAGTTTGGCAACATATGCCCATATGCTGGCTGCCATGAACAAAGGTTGGCTATAAAGAGGTCATCAG
TATATGAAACAGCCCCCTGCTGTCCATTCCTTATTCCATAGAAAAGCCTTGACTTGAGGTTAGATTTTTT
TTATATTTTGTTTTGTGTTATTTTTTTCTTTAACATCCCTAAAATTTTCCTTACATGTTTTACTAGCCAG
ATTTTTCCTCCTCTCCTGACTACTCCCAGTCATAGCTGTCCCTCTTCTCTTATGGAGATCCCGAGCGGTG
CGTTTTTATGCTTGTAGTATTGTATAATGTTTTTAAGATCCAAGCTTCTGACCTCTTCTCTTCCTCCCAC
AGGGCCTCGAGACAATTGCATCGATGGTACCAGTGAAAGTCTGCAATGAATTCGAGTTGGCGCGCCTGTC
ATTCTAAATCTCTCTTTCAGCCTAAAGCTTTTTCCCCGTATCCCCCCAGGTGTCTGCAGGCTCAAAGAGC
AGCGAGAAGCGTTCAGAGGAAAGCGATCCCGTGCCACCTTCCCCGTGCCCGGGCTGTCCCCGCACGCTGC
CGGCTCGGGGATGCGGGGGGAGCGCCGGACCGGAGCGGAGCCCCGGGCGGCTCGCTGCTGCCCCCTAGCG
GGGGAGGGACGTAATTACATCCCTGGGGGCTTTGGGAGGGGGCTGTCCCCGTGAGCTCCCAGGCGCGCCT
GTCATTCTAAATCTCTCTTTCAGCCTAAAGCTTTTTCCCCGTATCCCCCCAGGTGTCTGCAGGCTCAAAG
AGCAGCGAGAAGCGTTCAGAGGAAAGCGATCCCGTGCCACCTTCCCCGTGCCCGGGCTGTCCCCGCACGC
TGCCGGCTCGGGGATGCGGGGGGAGCGCCGGACCGGAGCGGAGCCCCGGGCGGCTCGCTGCTGCCCCCTA
GCGGGGGAGGGACGTAATTACATCCCTGGGGGCTTTGGGGGGGGGCTGTCCCCGTGAGCTCCCAGGCGCG
CCAACTCGGTACCGTATCGATGTCGACGTTAACGCTAGTGATATCAACTTTGTATAGAAAAGTTGGCTCC
GAATTCGCCCTTGACAGCAGAGATCCAGTTTGGTTAATTAATTGGCTCCGGTGCCCGTCAGTGGGCAGAG
CGCACATCGCCCACAGTCCCCGAGAAGTTGTGGGGAGGGGTCGGCAATTGAACCGGTGCCTAGAGAAGGT
GGCGCGGGGTAAACTGGGAAAGTGATGTCGTGTACTGGCTCCGCCTTTTTCCCGAGGGTGGGGGAGAACC
GTATATAAGTGCAGTAGTCGCCGTGAACGTTCTTTTTCGCAACGGGTTTGCCGCCAGAACACAGGTAAGT
GCCGTGTGTGGTTCCCGCGGGCCTGGCCTCTTTACGGGTTATGGCCCTTGCGTGCCTTGAATTACTTCCA
CCTGGCTGCAGTACGTGATTCTTGATCCCGAGCTTCGGGTTGGAAGTGGGTGGGAGAGTTCGAGGCCTTG
CGCTTAAGGAGCCCCTTCGCCTCGTGCTTGAGTTGAGGCCTGGCCTGGGCGCTGGGGCCGCCGCGTGCGA
ATCTGGTGGCACCTTCGCGCCTGTCTCGCTGCTTTCGATAAGTCTCTAGCCATTTAAAATTTTTGATGAC
CTGCTGCGACGCTTTTTTTCTGGCAAGATAGTCTTGTAAATGCGGGCCAAGATCTGCACACTGGTATTTC
GGTTTTTGGGGCCGCGGGCGGCGACGGGGCCCGTGCGTCCCAGCGCACATGTTCGGCGAGGCGGGGCCTG
CGAGCGCGGCCACCGAGAATCGGACGGGGGTAGTCTCAAGCTGGCCGGCCTGCTCTGGTGCCTGGCCTCG
CGCCGCCGTGTATCGCCCCGCCCTGGGCGGCAAGGCTGGCCCGGTCGGCACCAGTTGCGTGAGCGGAAAG
ATGGCCGCTTCCCGGCCCTGCTGCAGGGAGCTCAAAATGGAGGACGCGGCGCTCGGGAGAGCGGGCGGGT
GAGTCACCCACACAAAGGAAAAGGGCCTTTCCGTCCTCAGCCGTCGCTTCATGTGACTCCACGGAGTACC
GGGCGCCGTCCAGGCACCTCGATTAGTTCTCGAGCTTTTGGAGTACGTCGTCTTTAGGTTGGGGGGAGGG
GTTTTATGCGATGGAGTTTCCCCACACTGAGTGGGTGGAGACTGAAGTTAGGCCAGCTTGGCACTTGATG
TAATTCTCCTTGGAATTTGCCCTTTTTGAGTTTGGATCTTGGTTCATTCTCAAGCCTCAGACAGTGGTTC
AAAGTTTTTTTCTTCCATTTCAGGTGTCGTGAGAAGGGCGAATTCGACCCAAGTTTGTACAAAAAAGCAG
GCTCGCCACCATGGTGAGCAAGGGCGAGGAGCTGTTCACCGGGGTGGTGCCCATCCTGGTCGAGCTGGAC
GGCGACGTAAACGGCCACAAGTTCAGCGTGAGGGGCGAGGGCGAGGGCGATGCCACCAACGGCAAGCTGA
CCCTGAAGTTCATCTGCACCACCGGCAAGCTGCCCGTGCCCTGGCCCACCCTCGTGACCACCCTGAGCCA
CGGCGTGCAGTGCTTCGCCCGCTACCCCGACCACATGAAGCAGCACGACTTCTTCAAGTCCGCCATGCCC
GAAGGCTACGTCCAGGAGCGCACCATCTTCTTCAAGGACGACGGCACCTACAAGACCCGCGCCGAGGTGA
AGTTCGAGGGCGACACCCTAGTGAACCGCATCGAGCTGAAGGGCGTCGACTTCAAGGAGGACGGCAACAT
CCTGGGGCACAAGCTGGAGTACAACTTCAACAGCCACAACATCTATATCATGGCCGTCAAGCAGAAGAAC
GGCATCAAGGTGAACTTCAAGATCCGCCACAACGTGGAGGACGGCAGCGTGCAGCTCGCCGACCACTACC
AGCAGAACACCCCCATCGGCGACGGCCCCGTGCTGCTGCCCGACAGCCACTACCTGAGCACCCAGTCCGT
GCTGAGCAAAGACCCCAACGAGAAGCGCGATCACATGGTCCTGCTGGAGTTCCGCACCGCCGCCGGGATC
ACTCTCGGCATGGACGAGCTGTACAAGTAATACCACCCAGCTTTCTTGTACAAAGTGGTACGCGTGAATT
CACTCCTCAGGTGCAGGCTGCCTATCAGAAGGTGGTGGCTGGTGTGGCCAATGCCCTGGCTCACAAATAC
CACTGAGATCTTTTTCCCTCTGCCAAAAATTATGGGGACATCATGAAGCCCCTTGAGCATCTGACTTCTG
GCTAATAAAGGAAATTTATTTTCATTGCAATAGTGTGTTGGAATTTTTTGTGTCTCTCACTCGGAAGGAC
ATATGGGAGGGCAAATCATTTAAAACATCAGAATGAGTATTTGGTTTAGAGTTTGGCAACATATGCCCAT
ATGCTGGCTGCCATGAACAAAGGTTGGCTATAAAGAGGTCATCAGTATATGAAACAGCCCCCTGCTGTCC
ATTCCTTATTCCATAGAAAAGCCTTGACTTGAGGTTAGATTTTTTTTATATTTTGTTTTGTGTTATTTTT
TTCTTTAACATCCCTAAAATTTTCCTTACATGTTTTACTAGCCAGATTTTTCCTCCTCTCCTGACTACTC
CCAGTCATAGCTGTCCCTCTTCTCTTATGGAGATCCCTCGACCTGCAGCCCAAGCTTGGCGTAATCATGG
TCATAGCTGTTTCCTGTGTGAAATTGTTATCCGCTCACAATTCCACACAACATACGAGCCGGAAGCATAA
AGTGTAAAGCCTGGGGTGCCTAATGAGTGAGCTAACTCACATTAATTGCGTTGCGCTCACTGCCCGCTTT
CCAGTCGGGAAACCTGTCGTGCCAGCGGATCGACAGTACTAAGCTTGGTCTAATACCCAATCTCTCGTCT
TATCCAGATGTTTTATACGCCTCTGGCCCGTGTCTCAAAATCTCTGATGTTACATTGCACAAGATAAAAT
AATATCATCATGAACAATAAAACTGTCTGCTTACATAAACAGTAATACAAGGGGTGTTATGAGCCATATT
CAACGGGAAACGTCGAGGCCGCGATTAAATTCCAACATGGATGCTGATTTATATGGGTATAAATGGGCTC
GCGATAATGTCGGGCAATCAGGTGCGACAATCTATCGCTTGTATGGGAAGCCCGATGCGCCAGAGTTGTT
TCTGAAACATGGCAAAGGTAGCGTTGCCAATGATGTTACAGATGAGATGGTCAGACTAAACTGGCTGACG
GAATTTATGCCTCTTCCGACCATCAAGCATTTTATCCGTACTCCTGATGATGCATGGTTACTCACCACTG
CGATCCCCGGAAAAACAGCATTCCAGGTATTAGAAGAATATCCTGATTCAGGTGAAAATATTGTTGATGC
GCTGGCAGTGTTCCTGCGCCGGTTGCATTCGATTCCTGTTTGTAATTGTCCTTTTAACAGCGATCGCGTA
TTTCGTCTCGCTCAGGCGCAATCACGAATGAATAACGGTTTGGTTGATGCGAGTGATTTTGATGACGAGC
GTAATGGCTGGCCTGTTGAACAAGTCTGGAAAGAAATGCATAAACTTTTGCCATTCTCACCGGATTCAGT
CGTCACTCATGGTGATTTCTCACTTGATAACCTTATTTTTGACGAGGGGAAATTAATAGGTTGTATTGAT
GTTGGACGAGTCGGAATCGCAGACCGATACCAGGATCTTGCCATCCTATGGAACTGCCTCGGTGAGTTTT
CTCCTTCATTACAGAAACGGCTTTTTCAAAAATATGGTATTGATAATCCTGATATGAATAAATTGCAGTT
TCATTTGATGCTCGATGAGTTTTTCTAATCAGAATTGGTTAATTGGTTGTAACACTGGCAGAGCATTACG
CTGACTTGACGGGACGGCGCAAGCTCATGACCAAAATCCCTTAACGTGAGTTACGCGTCGTTCCACTGAG
CGTCAGAGGTATCACTAGTATTACAGAGGTAAGTTATAACAGTCGCCTAACCC
Features (pLannotate 1.2.2; 28 found; start..end, strand, type, name):
     87..675     -  rep_origin     ori: high-copy-number ColE1/pMB1/pBR322/pUC origin of replication
    846..1706    -  CDS            AmpR: β-lactamase; bla; confers resistance to ampicillin, carbenicillin, and related antibiotics
   1707..1778    -  promoter       AmpR promoter: bla
   1857..2456    +  CDS            PuroR: puromycin N-acetyltransferase; pac from Streptomyces alboniger; confers resistance to puromycin
   2461..2541    +  CDS            HBB (fragment): HBB_PONPY - Experimental evidence at transcript level: Swiss-Prot protein existence level 2. Involved in oxygen transport from the lung to the various peripheral tissues. From Pongo pygmaeus (Bornean orangutan).
   2612..2667    +  polyA_signal   β-globin poly(A) signal: rabbit β-globin polyadenylation signal (Gil and Proudfoot, 1987)
   3646..3666    +  protein_bind   attB4: mutant version of attB; core recombination site for the Gateway® BP reaction BP Clonase™
   3734..3945    +  promoter       EF-1α core promoter: core promoter for human elongation factor EF-1α
   3946..4884    +  intron         EF-1α intron A: intron upstream of the start codon of human EF-1α
   4911..4931    +  protein_bind   attB1: mutant version of attB; core recombination site for the Gateway® BP reaction BP Clonase™
   4951..5646    +  CDS            mKate2: mKate2 is a basic (constitutively fluorescent) red fluorescent protein published in 2009, derived from Entacmaea quadricolor. It is reported to be a rapidly-maturing monomer with moderate acid sensitivity.
   5666..5690    -  protein_bind   attB2: mutant version of attB; recombination site for the Gateway® BP reaction BP Clonase™
   5834..5908    +  CDS            HBB (fragment): HBB_PONPY - Experimental evidence at transcript level: Swiss-Prot protein existence level 2. Involved in oxygen transport from the lung to the various peripheral tissues. From Pongo pygmaeus (Bornean orangutan).
   5979..6034    +  polyA_signal   β-globin poly(A) signal: rabbit β-globin polyadenylation signal (Gil and Proudfoot, 1987)
   6418..6443    +  misc_feature   SA: splice acceptor site
   7115..7135    +  protein_bind   attB4: mutant version of attB; core recombination site for the Gateway® BP reaction BP Clonase™
   7203..7414    +  promoter       EF-1α core promoter: core promoter for human elongation factor EF-1α
   7415..8353    +  intron         EF-1α intron A: intron upstream of the start codon of human EF-1α
   8380..8400    +  protein_bind   attB1: mutant version of attB; core recombination site for the Gateway® BP reaction BP Clonase™
   8411..9127    +  CDS            EBFP2: EBFP2 is a basic (constitutively fluorescent) blue fluorescent protein published in 2007, derived from Aequorea victoria. It is reported to be a rapidly-maturing monomer with moderate acid sensitivity.
   9135..9159    -  protein_bind   attB2: mutant version of attB; recombination site for the Gateway® BP reaction BP Clonase™
   9163..9243    +  CDS            HBB (fragment): HBB_PONPY - Experimental evidence at transcript level: Swiss-Prot protein existence level 2. Involved in oxygen transport from the lung to the various peripheral tissues. From Pongo pygmaeus (Bornean orangutan).
   9314..9369    +  polyA_signal   β-globin poly(A) signal: rabbit β-globin polyadenylation signal (Gil and Proudfoot, 1987)
   9752..9774    -  protein_bind   lac operator (fragment): The lac repressor binds to the lac operator to inhibit transcription in E. coli. This inhibition can be relieved by adding lactose or isopropyl-β-D-thiogalactopyranoside (IPTG). lac repressor encoded by lacI
   9778..9808    -  promoter       lac promoter: promoter for the E. coli lac operon
   9823..9844    -  protein_bind   CAP binding site: CAP binding activates transcription in the presence of cAMP. E. coli catabolite activator protein
   9857..9896    -  CDS            lacI (fragment): lac repressor; lacI; The lac repressor binds to the lac operator to inhibit transcription in E. coli. This inhibition can be relieved by adding lactose or isopropyl-β-D-thiogalactopyranoside (IPTG).
  10069..10878   +  CDS            KanR: aminoglycoside phosphotransferase; aph(3')-Ia; confers resistance to kanamycin in bacteria or G418 (Geneticin®) in eukaryotes
