[The description below was written by a language model from this plasmid's Addgene catalogue record and pLannotate feature annotations shown in this document.]
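Description:
LSB-hsa-miR-154-5p is an 11 kb mammalian expression plasmid built on the Low Sensor Backbone (LSB) and designed as a two-colour fluorescent sensor of microRNA activity. It is propagated in E. coli from a high-copy ColE1/pUC-type origin and carries both a β-lactamase (ampicillin) and an aph(3')-Ia (kanamycin) marker, so it is selected on both antibiotics. A puromycin N-acetyltransferase coding sequence followed by a rabbit β-globin polyadenylation signal is also present for selection in mammalian cells. The feature table does not annotate a dedicated promoter for it.

The payload consists of two parallel transcription units, each driven by the human EF-1α core promoter with its intron A and terminated by a β-globin 3' region and poly(A) signal. Gateway attB4, attB1 and attB2 sites flank the promoter and coding segments, remnants of modular assembly. The first unit encodes the red fluorescent protein mKate2 and, according to the record, carries the target site for human miR-154-5p in its 3' UTR. This site is not annotated separately but would fall in the unannotated stretch between the mKate2 cassette and its polyadenylation region. The second unit encodes the blue protein EBFP2 without a miRNA target and serves as an internal reference for plasmid dosage and expression. When miR-154-5p is active in a transfected cell, mKate2 is repressed relative to EBFP2, so the red-to-blue ratio gives a readout of miRNA activity.

The depositor notes that the repeated poly(A) elements make the plasmid inherently unstable through recombination. They also report that the physical plasmid differs slightly from the deposited sequence, including short insertions flanking the puromycin gene that do not impair selection.
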