Addgene plasmid #103263: LSB-hsa-miR-154-5p
Purpose: Used to sense miRNA activity using fluorescence based tools. hsa-miR-154-5p target in 3' UTR of of mKate. miRNA activity can be measured by the repression of mKate2 relative to EBFP2 fluorescent proteins . Plasmid is inherently unstable; please see Depositor Comments
Depositing lab: Ron Weiss. Depositing organization: Massachusetts Institute of Technology. Publication: A mixed antagonistic/synergistic miRNA repression model enables accurate predictions of multi-input miRNA sensor activity. Gam JJ, Babb J, Weiss R. Nat Commun. 2018 Jun 22;9(1):2430. doi: 10.1038/s41467-018-04575-0. PubMed 29934631.
Backbone
  Vector backbone: Low Sensor Backbone (LSB)
  Vector type: Mammalian Expression, Synthetic Biology
Growth in bacteria
  Bacterial resistance: Ampicillin and Kanamycin, 100 & 50 μg/mL
  Growth temperature: 30°C
  Growth strain: NEB Stable
  Copy number: High Copy
Gene/Insert
  Gene/Insert name: hsa-miR-154-5p target
  Species: H. sapiens (human)
  Entrez Gene: MIR154 (a.k.a. MIRN154, mir-154)
  Promoter: EF-1a
  Cloning method: Gibson Cloning
Terms and licenses: Academic/Nonprofit Terms; Industry Terms: Not Available to Industry
Depositor comments: Please note that this plasmid is inherently unstable due to a repeating poly A element. We recommend performing a diagnostic digest on multiple colonies upon receipt. The depositors would like to note the presence of several discrepancies between the depositor sequence and physical plasmid sequence. In particular, the sequences upstream and downstream of the puromycin coding region have 10 bp insertions which do not affect the ability to perform puromycin selection. The sequences for those regions within the physical plasmids are as follows: Upstream of Puro: GAATTCGACCGCCTGTCTCAAGGTGCCACC; Downstream of Puro: GCTTTGAGACTACGCGTGAATTCACTCCTC.
How to cite: LSB-hsa-miR-154-5p was a gift from Ron Weiss (Addgene plasmid # 103263 ; http://n2t.net/addgene:103263 ; RRID:Addgene_103263)
