>Addgene plasmid #103263 | LSB-hsa-miR-154-5p | depositor partial sequence | sequence record 195576 | hsa-miR-154-5p target
CGAAGGCAACACGGATAACCTA
