>Addgene plasmid #103263 | LSB-hsa-miR-154-5p | addgene partial sequence | sequence record 270060 | mKate2-F 5'-ACCCGCTAAGAACCTCAAGA-3'
GGCCGACAAAGAGACATACGTCGAGCAGCACGAGGTGGCTGTGGCCAGATACTGCGACCTCCCTAGCAAA
CTGGGGCACAAACTTAATTGAGAATTCTACCACCCAGCTTTCTTGTACAAAGTGGTACGTCTCAAGACCA
GAGGTCTCTGCTTTTGAATATCGAAGGCAACACGGATAACCTACGAAGGCAACACGGATAACCTACGAAG
GCAACACGGATAACCTACGAAGGCAACACGGATAACCTACAACCAGAAGAGACCTGTGCTTCACTCCTCA
GGTGCAGGCTGCCTATCAGAAGGTGGTGGCTGGTGTGGCCAATGCCCTGGCTCACAAATACCACTGAGAT
CTTTTTCCCTCTGCCAAAAATTATGGGGACATCATGAAGCCCCTTGAGCATCTGACTTCTGGCTAATAAA
GGAAATTTATTTTCATTGCAATAGTGTGTTGGAATTTTTTGTGTCTCTCACTCGGAAGGACATATGGGAG
GGCAAATCATTTAAAACATCAGAATGAGTATTTGGTTTAGAGTTTGGCAACATATGCCCATATGCTGGCT
GCCATGAACAAAGGTTGGCTATAAAGAGGTCATCAGTATATGAAACAGCCCCCTGCTGTCCATTCCTTAT
TCCATAGAAAAGCCTTGACTTGAGGTTAGATTTTTTTT
